>Addgene plasmid #17694 | pTPTP alpha (S204A) | addgene partial sequence | sequence record 23592 | 17694 with LNCX
CATCNGCTGTTTTGACCTCCATAGAAGACACCGGGACGGATCCAGCCTCCGCGGCCCCGAANTCTTAGCT
CGGTACCCGGGGATCCTCTAGAGTCGAGGTCGACGGTATCGATAAGCTTGGCCACCATGGATTCCTGGTT
CATTCTTGTTCTGCTCGGCAGTGGTCTGATATGTGTCAGTGCCAACAATGCTACCACAGTTGCACCTTCT
GTAGGAATTACAAGATTAATTAACTCATCAACGGCAGAACCAGTTAAAGAAGAGGCCAAAACTTCAAATC
CAACTTCTTCACTAACTTCTCTTTCTGTGGCACCAACATTCAGCCCAAATATAACTCTGGGACCCACCTA
TTTAACCACTGTCAATTCTTCAGACTCTGACAATGGGACCACAAGAACAGCAAGCACCAATTCTATAGGC
ATTACAATTTCACCAAATGGAACGTGGCTTCCAGATAACCAGTTCACGGATGCCAGAACAGAACCCTGGG
AGGGGAATTCCAGCACCGCAGCAACCACTCCAGAAACTTTCCCTCCTTCAGATGAGACACCAATTATTGC
GGTGATGGTGGCCCTGTCCTCTCTGCTAGTGATCGTGTTTATTATCATAGTTTTGTACATGTTAAGGTTT
AAGAAATACAAGCAAGCTGGGGAGCCATTCCAATCTCC
