>Addgene plasmid #17694 | pTPTP alpha (S204A) | addgene partial sequence | sequence record 23593 | 17694 with pBluescriptKS
TGGNTCTTCTTGTTCTGCTCGGCAGTGGTCTGATATGTGTCAGTGCCAACAATGCTACCACAGTTGCACC
TTCTGTAGGAATTACAAGATTAATTAACTCATCAACGGCAGAACCAGTTAAAGAAGAGGCCAAAACTTCA
AATCCAACTTCTTCACTAACTTCTCTTTCTGTGGCACCAACATTCAGCCCAAATATAACTCTGGGACCCA
CCTATTTAACCACTGTCAATTCTTCAGACTCTGACAATGGGACCACAAGAACAGCAAGCACCAATTCTAT
AGGCATTACAATTTCACCAAATGGAACGTGGCTTCCAGATAACCAGTTCACGGATGCCAGAACAGAACCC
TGGGAGGGGAATTCCAGCACCGCAGCAACCACTCCAGAAACTTTCCCTCCTTCAGATGAGACACCAATTA
TTGCGGTGATGGTGGCCCTGTCCTCTCTGCTAGTGATCGTGTTTATTATCATAGTTTTGTACATGTTAAG
GTTTAAGAAATACAAGCAAGCTGGGAGCCATTCCAATTCTTTCCGCTTATCCAACGGCCGCACTGAGGAT
GTGGAGCCCCAGAGTGTGCCACTTCTGGNCAGATCTCCAGC
