[The description below was written by a language model from this plasmid's Addgene catalogue record.]
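Description:
pTPTP alpha (S204A) is a mammalian expression plasmid built on the pTet-splice backbone (about 5.2 kb without insert) for tetracycline-regulated expression of a mutant human receptor protein tyrosine phosphatase alpha (PTPRA, also called RPTPalpha). It is propagated in E. coli under ampicillin selection and is recorded as low copy. The record does not list a bacterial origin of replication or any mammalian selection marker, and no feature table is provided, so the finer layout of the vector cannot be described here.

The roughly 2.4 kb insert was cloned into a HindIII site at both ends and encodes PTPalpha carrying a serine-to-alanine substitution at position 204, with an HA epitope tag at the C terminus for detection or immunoprecipitation. According to the depositor, transcription is driven by a CMV promoter placed under the control of regulatory sequences from the tet operon. This is a Tet-Off arrangement: the promoter is active only when the tTA transactivator is supplied from a cotransfected plasmid (pTet-tTAk), and the protein is expressed only in the absence of doxycycline, because the drug prevents the transactivator from engaging the tet operator sequences.

The associated publication concerns mitotic activation of PTPalpha and the regulation of its Src-mediated transforming activity by its protein kinase C phosphorylation sites. In that context, the S204A change presumably serves as a non-phosphorylatable mutant at one such site. This allows inducible comparison with the wild-type phosphatase in cultured mammalian cells.
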