Addgene plasmid #17694: pTPTP alpha (S204A)
Depositing lab: Xinmin Zheng. Depositing organization: Cornell University. Publication: Mitotic activation of protein-tyrosine phosphatase alpha and regulation of its Src-mediated transforming activity by its sites of protein kinase C phosphorylation. Zheng XM, Resnick RJ, Shalloway D. J Biol Chem. 2002 Jun 14. 277(24):21922-9. 10.1074/jbc.M201394200 PubMed 11923305.
Backbone
  Vector backbone: pTet-splice
  Backbone manufacturer: Invitrogen
  Backbone size w/o insert (bp): 5178
  Vector type: Mammalian Expression
Growth in bacteria
  Bacterial resistance: Ampicillin, 100 μg/mL
  Growth temperature: 37°C
  Growth strain: DH5alpha
  Copy number: Low Copy
Gene/Insert
  Gene/Insert name: PTPalpha S204A (alt names: receptor protein tyrosine phosphatase alpha; RPTPalpha)
  Species: H. sapiens (human)
  Insert size (bp): 2406
  Mutation: S204A
  Entrez Gene: PTPRA (a.k.a. HEPTP, HLPR, HPTPA, HPTPalpha, LRP, PTPA, PTPRL2, R-PTP-alpha, RPTPA)
  Tag / fusion protein: HA (C terminal on insert)
  Cloning method: Restriction Enzyme; 5′ cloning site HindIII (unknown if destroyed); 3′ cloning site HindIII (unknown if destroyed)
  Sequencing primers: 5′ LNCX
Terms and licenses: Academic/Nonprofit Terms; Industry Terms: Not Available to Industry
Depositor comments: See article for cloning details. The plasmid contains a CMV promoter under control of regulatory sequences from the tet operon such that, when cotransfected with the transactivator pTet-tTAk, it expresses protein only in the absence of doxycycline.
How to cite: pTPTP alpha (S204A) was a gift from Xinmin Zheng (Addgene plasmid # 17694 ; http://n2t.net/addgene:17694 ; RRID:Addgene_17694)
